>Addgene plasmid #37571 | pHL1561 | addgene partial sequence | sequence record 51296 | AspTerm 5'-ACTGCTCACAAGAAAAAAGGCACG-3'
AAGCTTCTTTCAGGTACCTTAGTAACTGGACTGCTGGGATTTTTCAGCCTGGATACGCTGGTAGATCTCT
TCACGGTGAACAGAAACTTCCTTCGGGGCATTTACGCCAATACGTACCTGGTTGCCCTTTACCCCTAAAA
CTGTCACGGTGACCTCATCCCCAATCATGAGGGTCTCACCAACTCGACGAGTCAGAATCAGCATTTTTTT
TCCTCCTTACCCGGGAGTATCTCTATCACTGATAGGGATGTCAATCTCTATCACTGATAGGGACTCGAGG
TGAAGACGAAAGGGCCTCGTGATACGCCTATTTTTATAGGTTAATGTCATGATAATAATGGTTTCTTAGA
CGTCGGAATTGCCAGCTGGGGCGCCCTCTGGTAAGGTTGGGAAGCCCTGCAAAGTAAACTGGATGGCTTT
CTTGCCGCCAAGGATCTGATGGCGCAGGGGATCAAGATCTGATCAAGAGACAGGATGAGGATCGTTTCGC
ATGATTGAACAAGGTGGATTGCACGCAGGTTCTCCGGCCGCTTGGGTGGAGAGGCTATTCGGCTATGACT
GGGCACAACAGACAATCGGCTGCTCTGATGCCGCCGTGTTCCGGCTGTCAGCGCAGGGGCGCCCGGTTCT
TTTTGTCAAGACCGACCTGTCCGGTGCCCTGAATGAACTGCAGGACGAGGCAGCGCGGCTATCGTGGCTG
GCCACGACGGGCGTTCCTTGCGCAGCTGTGCTCGACGTTGTCACTGAAGCGGGNAAGGGACTGGCTGCTA
TTGGGCGAAGTGCCGGGGCAGGATCTCCTGTCATCTCACCTTGCTCCTGCCGAGAA
