[The description below was written by a language model from this plasmid's Addgene catalogue record.]
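Description:
pHL1561 is a bacterial expression plasmid built for synthetic biology work in Escherichia coli. It is based on a pZ-series modular backbone, derived with modifications from the widely used pZ expression system, and carries the p15A origin of replication together with a kanamycin resistance marker for selection. The record lists the plasmid as high copy, although p15A origins are generally regarded as giving low-to-medium copy numbers, so the catalogue annotation should be read with that in mind. No feature table is provided, so details such as the ribosome binding site, terminators or any tags are not stated.

The payload is the E. coli csrA gene, a 186 bp insert encoding the carbon storage regulator CsrA, a small RNA-binding protein that acts as a global post-transcriptional regulator by binding target mRNAs and is itself sequestered by the small RNAs CsrB and CsrC. The gene was cloned between XmaI and HindIII sites, both retained, downstream of the PLtetO-1 promoter. This is a synthetic promoter based on the phage lambda PL promoter with Tet operator sites, so it is tightly repressed in strains expressing TetR and induced by anhydrotetracycline, while being constitutively active in hosts lacking the repressor. This arrangement allows CsrA levels to be set or switched on in a controlled, titratable way.

The associated work concerns signalling dynamics in the CsrA cascade, RNA–protein interactions and feedback regulation, which suggests the plasmid serves to supply inducible CsrA for quantitative studies of this regulatory network, probably alongside compatible plasmids.
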