Addgene plasmid #37571: pHL1561
Depositing lab: Han Lim. Depositing organization: University of California, Berkeley. Publication: Rapid and robust signaling in the CsrA cascade via RNA-protein interactions and feedback regulation. Adamson DN, Lim HN. Proc Natl Acad Sci U S A. 2013 Aug 6;110(32):13120-5. doi: 10.1073/pnas.1308476110. Epub 2013 Jul 22. PubMed 23878244.
Backbone
  Vector backbone: pZ with p15a origin
  Backbone manufacturer: Lim Lab
  Modifications to backbone: Plasmid modified from Rolf Lutz and Hermann Bujard, 1997
  Vector type: Bacterial Expression, Synthetic Biology
Growth in bacteria
  Bacterial resistance: Kanamycin, 50 μg/mL
  Growth temperature: 37°C
  Growth strain: XL1 Blue
  Copy number: High Copy
Gene/Insert
  Gene/Insert name: CsrA
  Species: E. coli
  Insert size (bp): 186
  Entrez Gene: csrA (a.k.a. b2696, ECK2691, zfiA)
  Promoter: pLtetO-1
  Cloning method: Restriction Enzyme; 5′ cloning site XmaI (not destroyed); 3′ cloning site HindIII (not destroyed)
  Sequencing primers: 5′ CAGTCATAGCCGAATAGCCT; 3′ ccggaattc ACTGCTCACA AGAAAAAAGG CACG
Terms and licenses: Academic/Nonprofit Terms; Industry Terms: Not Available to Industry
How to cite: pHL1561 was a gift from Han Lim (Addgene plasmid # 37571 ; http://n2t.net/addgene:37571 ; RRID:Addgene_37571)
